>Addgene plasmid #241725 | pBHM2680 | addgene full sequence | sequence record 479860 | Addgene NGS Result
GAAGATCCTTTGATCTTTTCTACGGGGTCTGACGCTCAGTGGAACGAAAACTCACGTTAAGGGATTTTGG
TCATGAGATTATCAAAAAGGATCTTCACCTAGATCCTTTTAAATTAAAAATGAAGTTTTAAATCAATCTA
AAGTATATATGAGTAAACTTGGTCTGACAGTTACCAATGCTTAATCAGTGAGGCACCTATCTCAGCGATC
TGTCTATTTCGTTCATCCATAGTTGCCTGACTCCCCGTCGTGTAGATAACTACGATACGGGAGGGCTTAC
CATCTGGCCCCAGTGCTGCAATGATACCGCGAGACCCACGCTCACCGGCTCCAGATTTATCAGCAATAAA
CCAGCCAGCCGGAAGGGCCGAGCGCAGAAGTGGTCCTGCAACTTTATCCGCCTCCATCCAGTCTATTAAT
TGTTGCCGGGAAGCTAGAGTAAGTAGTTCGCCAGTTAATAGTTTGCGCAACGTTGTTGCCATTGCTACAG
GCATCGTGGTGTCACGCTCGTCGTTTGGTATGGCTTCATTCAGCTCCGGTTCCCAACGATCAAGGCGAGT
TACATGATCCCCCATGTTGTGCAAAAAAGCGGTTAGCTCCTTCGGTCCTCCGATCGTTGTCAGAAGTAAG
TTGGCCGCAGTGTTATCACTCATGGTTATGGCAGCACTGCATAATTCTCTTACTGTCATGCCATCCGTAA
GATGCTTTTCTGTGACTGGTGAGTACTCAACCAAGTCATTCTGAGAATAGTGTATGCGGCGACCGAGTTG
CTCTTGCCCGGCGTCAATACGGGATAATACCGCGCCACATAGCAGAACTTTAAAAGTGCTCATCATTGGA
AAACGTTCTTCGGGGCGAAAACTCTCAAGGATCTTACCGCTGTTGAGATCCAGTTCGATGTAACCCACTC
GTGCACCCAACTGATCTTCAGCATCTTTTACTTTCACCAGCGTTTCTGGGTGAGCAAAAACAGGAAGGCA
AAATGCCGCAAAAAAGGGAATAAGGGCGACACGGAAATGTTGAATACTCATACTCTTCCTTTTTCAATAT
TATTGAAGCATTTATCAGGGTTATTGTCTCATGAGCGGATACATATTTGAATGTATTTAGAAAAATAAAC
AAATAGGGGTTCCGCGCACATTTCCCCGAAAAGTGCCACCTGGGTCCTTTTCATCACGTGCTATAAAAAT
AATTATAATTTAAATTTTTTAATATAAATATATAAATTAAAAATAGAAAGTAAAAAAAGAAATTAAAGAA
AAAATAGTTTTTGTTTTCCGAAGATGTAAAAGACTCTAGGGGGATCGCCAACAAATACTACCTTTTATCT
TGCTCTTCCTGCTCTCAGGTATTAATGCCGAATTGTTTCATCTTGTCTGTGTAGAAGACCACACACGAAA
ATCCTGTGATTTTACATTTTACTTATCGTTAATCGAATGTATATCTATTTAATCTGCTTTTCTTGTCTAA
TAAATATATATGTAAAGTACGCTTTTTGTTGAAATTTTTTAAACCTTTGTTTATTTTTTTTTCTTCATTC
CGTAACTCTTCTACCTTCTTTATTTACTTTCTAAAATCCAAATACAAAACATAAAAATAAATAAACACAG
AGTAAATTCCCAAATTATTCCATCATTAAAAGATACGAGGCGCGTGTAAGTTACAGGCAAGCGATCCGTC
TAAGAAACCATTATTATCATGACATTAACCTATAAAAATAGGCGTATCACGAGGCCCTTTCGTCTCGCGC
GTTTCGGTGATGACGGTGAAAACCTCTGACACATGCAGCTCCCGGAGACGGTCACAGCTTGTCTGTAAGC
GGATGCCGGGAGCAGACAAGCCCGTCAGGGCGCGTCAGCGGGTGTTGGCGGGTGTCGGGGCTGGCTTAAC
TATGCGGCATCAGAGCAGATTGTACTGAGAGTGCACCATACCACCTTTTCAATTCATCATTTTTTTTTTA
TTCTTTTTTTTGATTTCGGTTTCCTTGAAATTTTTTTGATTCGGTAATCTCCGAACAGAAGGAAGAACGA
AGGAAGGAGCACAGACTTAGATTGGTATATATACGCATATGTAGTGTTGAAGAAACATGAAATTGCCCAG
TATTCTTAACCCAACTGCACAGAACAAAAACCTGCAGGAAACGAAGATAAATCATGTCGAAAGCTACATA
TAAGGAACGTGCTGCTACTCATCCTAGTCCTGTTGCTGCCAAGCTATTTAATATCATGCACGAAAAGCAA
ACAAACTTGTGTGCTTCATTGGATGTTCGTACCACCAAGGAATTACTGGAGTTAGTTGAAGCATTAGGTC
CCAAAATTTGTTTACTAAAAACACATGTGGATATCTTGACTGATTTTTCCATGGAGGGCACAGTTAAGCC
GCTAAAGGCATTATCCGCCAAGTACAATTTTTTACTCTTCGAAGACAGAAAATTTGCTGACATTGGTAAT
ACAGTCAAATTGCAGTACTCTGCGGGTGTATACAGAATAGCAGAATGGGCAGACATTACGAATGCACACG
GTGTGGTGGGCCCAGGTATTGTTAGCGGTTTGAAGCAGGCGGCAGAAGAAGTAACAAAGGAACCTAGAGG
CCTTTTGATGTTAGCAGAATTGTCATGCAAGGGCTCCCTATCTACTGGAGAATATACTAAGGGTACTGTT
GACATTGCGAAGAGCGACAAAGATTTTGTTATCGGCTTTATTGCTCAAAGAGACATGGGTGGAAGAGATG
AAGGTTACGATTGGTTGATTATGACACCCGGTGTGGGTTTAGATGACAAGGGAGACGCATTGGGTCAACA
GTATAGAACCGTGGATGATGTGGTCTCTACAGGATCTGACATTATTATTGTTGGAAGAGGACTATTTGCA
AAGGGAAGGGATGCTAAGGTAGAGGGTGAACGTTACAGAAAAGCAGGCTGGGAAGCATATTTGAGAAGAT
GCGGCCAGCAAAACTAAAAAACTGTATTATAAGTAAATGCATGTATACTAAACTCACAAATTAGAGCTTC
AATTTAATTATATCAGTTATTACCCTATGCGGTGTGAAATACCGCACAGATGCGTAAGGAGAAAATACCG
CATCAGGAAATTGTAAGCGTTAATATTTTGTTAAAATTCGCGTTAAATTTTTGTTAAATCAGCTCATTTT
TTAACCAATAGGCCGAAATCGGCAAAATCCCTTATAAATCAAAAGAATAGACCGAGATAGGGT
[37 nt withheld, positions 3214-3250]
AAAGAACGTGGACTCCAACGTCAAAGG
[49 nt withheld, positions 3278-3326]
T
[91 nt withheld, positions 3328-3418]
G
[124 nt withheld, positions 3420-3543]
CCATTCGCCATTCAGGCTGCGCAACTGTTGGGAAGGGCGATCGGTGCGGGCCTCTTCGCTATTACGCCAG
CTGGCGAAAGGGGGATGTGCTGCAAGGCGATTAAGTTGGGTAACGCCAGGGTTTTCCCAGTCACGACGTT
GTAAAACGACGGCCAGTGAATTGTAATACGACTCACTATAGGGCGAATTGGAGCTCGCATGCAGGATTCG
AGTGGCATGGTGTGCACTGAGTGTATGGTTGTCGGAGGAGAGGATGATGGTAACAACAATAGCAGCAACG
TCACTCGACGCGCGTCCGGTGTGCCACACGGGGTAACGCCGAGTCGCCGTCAGGGTCGCCGAGACCACTC
TCACAGCGTCACCGTTGGCACCAGCTCAGCTTACAGCTTCTATCCTCCGCCAGCATCCACATACATCCCC
TATACCGCATCCCCCACCCACTGCCCAAGGTGAGTCATCTTCCCGCCCCCTTCCCTTGCCCGCCACTCAG
TCCTCCATCCTCCACTAATCCACCTTATCGCACCCACCGCCTATCGCACATCCGAGCACAATGCTGGGCC
TGCCAGGGGCTGCTAGATGGTGCTCTCCCCACGCTGATCTGCATGCCGGCCATTGGATCATGGGTGCTAG
GTGCTGGGTGCTGGATGTTGGATGCTGGATGCTGGGTGCACGCTTGGTCATTTCCTTCCAGGATTGACGG
TCGCCGAGAGGACGACGTGGCGTTCGACAACGAGGGCCGATAGCACCGCATCGCCTCGACCTGCATCCAT
CTCGCCTTGTCCTTTTGGTGCAACAATCCATCCGTGCTGGTGCCACACGCATAGCTGGAAGAGATGGATG
TGCGTTGAACAGAGCTGCCGTCAGGACTTTTTGGTGCACGGACCCTATTGTCCTCCCCAATCTTCACCGC
GTCTCCTAATATGCAGCCTCTTTGCTAATTGTCTTTTTCCATTAGTAAACTCGCCCAACATGTCTATGGC
GGCCGCCATGAAGACCTTCAACATCTCCCAGCAGGACCTCGAGCTCGTCGAGGTCGCCACCGAGAAGATC
ACCATGCTCTACGAGGACAACAAGCACCACGTCGGTGCCGCCATCCGAACCAAGACCGGTGAGATCATCT
CCGCCGTCGTATGTAACCCCGTTTCCCGCAACATGTTACTCCACTAACATCTCCCGACAGCACATCGAGG
CCTACATCGGTCGAGTCACCGTCTGTGCCGAGGCCATCGCCATCGGTTCCGCCGTCTCCAACGGTCAGAA
GGACTTCGACACCATCGTCGCCGTCCGACACCCCTACTCCGACGAGGTCGACCGATCCATCCGAGTCGTC
TCCCCCTGTGGTATGTGTCGAGAGCTCATCTCCGACTACGCCCCCGACTGTTTCGTCCTCATCGAGATGA
ACGGTAAGCTCGTCAAGACCACCATCGAGGAGCTCATCCCCCTCAAGTACACCCGAAACTAAGAATTCGT
GAAGGCGGTAAGGGGTTAATTTTCCTTAGAGGGTGTATATATACATATTAGAGAAGTGATACAATTTTAG
CACACTGCGAATTCGAGACAGACATCGTGTCAATCATCTTTTTTGACATTATATGCCCATTAATCTATCT
ACAGACAACAATACCATCCTTCCCACCCTCAGCAACGCCGTTGAATCCTCAGGATCTTCATGGCTCCTTG
TCTCTGAAACCAGGAAGCTAGTTTCTACATCTCTTCACTAGTGGATCCCCCTTGCATTAGAACTAAAAAC
AAAGCATGATTATTACAGTTCATTTATTTTTTAAATTGATCGGCATGCATGCAAAGTATACGTGCAAGGA
CAATGGTAACCTGCAGGTGTGACCGATAATTATAACCATTTGTTGAGAATGAAGAGGTGAGGAGAAAAAC
AATGGATGACGGGAAAAAAATAAAAAAACACTGAGACGGCGTGGACCGCCGTCTTATTTGCTTCCGTTAT
CCGCCAAAGTGGAAATTGCACATACACCGGCAGGGTATACTGTTGCTAGATGCGAGATATCCTCATGCCT
AGGTTTTAGAGCTAGAAATAGCAAGTTAAAATAAGGCTAGTCCGTTATCAACTTGAAAAAGTGGCACCGA
GTCGGTGCTTTTTTATCAAGCTTATCGATACCGTCGACCTCGAGGGGGGGCCGGGTACCAGCTTTTGTTC
CCTTTAGTGAGGGTTAATTTCGAGCTTGGCGTAATCATGGTCATAGCTGTTTCCTGTGTGAAATTGTTAT
CCGCTCACAATTCCACACAACATACGAGCCGGAAGCATAAAGTGTAAAGCCTGGGGTGCCTAATGAGTGA
GCTAACTCACATTAATTGCGTTGCGCTCACTGCCCGCTTTCCAGTCGGGAAACCTGTCGTGCCAGCTGCA
TTAATGAATCGGCCAACGCGCGGGGAGAGGCGGTTTGCGTATTGGGCGCTCTTCCGCTTCCTCGCTCACT
GACTCGCTGCGCTCGGTCGTTCGGCTGCGGCGAGCGGTATCAGCTCACTCAAAGGCGGTAATACGGTTAT
CCACAGAATCAGGGGATAACGCAGGAAAGAACATGTGAGCAAAAGGCCAGCAAAAGGCCAGGAACCGTAA
AAAGGCCGCGTTGCTGGCGTTTTTCCATAGGCTCCGCCCCCCTGACGAGCATCACAAAAATCGACGCTCA
AGTCAGAGGTGGCGAAACCCGACAGGACTATAAAGATACCAGGCGTTTCCCCCTGGAAGCTCCCTCGTGC
GCTCTCCTGTTCCGACCCTGCCGCTTACCGGATACCTGTCCGCCTTTCTCCCTTCGGGAAGCGTGGCGCT
TTCTCATAGCTCACGCTGTAGGTATCTCAGTTCGGTGTAGGTCGTTCGCTCCAAGCTGGGCTGTGTGCAC
GAACCCCCCGTTCAGCCCGACCGCTGCGCCTTATCCGGTAACTATCGTCTTGAGTCCAACCCGGTAAGAC
ACGACTTATCGCCACTGGCAGCAGCCACTGGTAACAGGATTAGCAGAGCGAGGTATGTAGGCGGTGCTAC
AGAGTTCTTGAAGTGGTGGCCTAACTACGGCTACACTAGAAGAACAGTATTTGGTATCTGCGCTCTGCTG
AAGCCAGTTACCTTCGGAAAAAGAGTTGGTAGCTCTTGATCCGGCAAACAAACCACCGCTGGTAGCGGTG
GTTTTTTTGTTTGCAAGCAGCAGATTACGCGCAGAAAAAAAGGATCTCAA
Features (pLannotate 1.2.2; 21 found; start..end, strand, type, name):
    171..1031    -  CDS            AmpR: β-lactamase; bla; confers resistance to ampicillin, carbenicillin, and related antibiotics
   1032..1136    -  promoter       AmpR promoter: bla
   1173..1676    +  misc_feature   CEN/ARS: S. cerevisiae CEN6 centromere fused to an autonomously replicating sequence
   1744..1779    +  CDS            rop (fragment): Rop protein, which maintains plasmids at low copy number; rop
   1881..1930    +  misc_feature   bom (fragment): basis of mobility region from pBR322
   1938..2153    +  promoter       URA3 promoter: S. cerevisiae URA3
   2154..2957    +  CDS            URA3: orotidine-5'-phosphate decarboxylase, required for uracil biosynthesis; S. cerevisiae URA3; yeast auxotrophic marker, counterselectable with 5-fluoroorotic acid (5-FOA)
   3036..3087    +  misc_feature   bom (fragment): basis of mobility region from pBR322
   3115..3543    -  rep_origin     f1 ori (sequence partly withheld): f1 bacteriophage origin of replication; arrow indicates direction of (+) strand synthesis
   3547..3704    -  CDS            lacZα (fragment): LacZα fragment of β-galactosidase; lacZ fragment
   3707..3725    +  promoter       T7 promoter: promoter for bacteriophage T7 RNA polymerase
   4531..4671    +  CDS            bsr (fragment): BSR_BACCE - Experimental evidence at protein level: Swiss-Prot protein existence level 1. Catalyzes the deamination of the cytosine moiety of the antibiotics blasticidin S, cytomycin and acetylblasticidin S. From Bacillus cereus.
   4712..5002    +  CDS            bsr (fragment): BSR_BACCE - Experimental evidence at protein level: Swiss-Prot protein existence level 1. Catalyzes the deamination of the cytosine moiety of the antibiotics blasticidin S, cytomycin and acetylblasticidin S. From Bacillus cereus.
   5576..5651    +  misc_RNA       gRNA scaffold: guide RNA scaffold for the Streptococcus pyogenes CRISPR/Cas9 system
   5657..5702    +  misc_feature   MCS (fragment): pBluescript multiple cloning site
   5714..5732    -  promoter       T3 promoter: promoter for bacteriophage T3 RNA polymerase
   5777..5793    -  protein_bind   lac operator: The lac repressor binds to the lac operator to inhibit transcription in E. coli. This inhibition can be relieved by adding lactose or isopropyl-β-D-thiogalactopyranoside (IPTG). lac repressor encoded by lacI
   5801..5831    -  promoter       lac promoter: promoter for the E. coli lac operon
   5846..5867    -  protein_bind   CAP binding site: CAP binding activates transcription in the presence of cAMP. E. coli catabolite activator protein
   5880..5972    -  CDS            lacI (fragment): lac repressor; lacI; The lac repressor binds to the lac operator to inhibit transcription in E. coli. This inhibition can be relieved by adding lactose or isopropyl-β-D-thiogalactopyranoside (IPTG).
   6155..6743    -  rep_origin     ori: high-copy-number ColE1/pMB1/pBR322/pUC origin of replication
