[The description below was written by a language model from this plasmid's Addgene catalogue record and pLannotate feature annotations shown in this document.]
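Description:
pBHM2680 is an empty-backbone CRISPR plasmid of about 6.7 kb for building fused marker–sgRNA inserts used in genome editing of the human fungal pathogen Cryptococcus neoformans. It derives from pBHM2616, with the hygromycin resistance cassette replaced by a blasticidin S resistance (BSR) cassette. It is maintained in E. coli as a high-copy plasmid through a ColE1/pUC-type origin and an ampicillin resistance gene. The feature table also shows the hallmarks of a pRS316-like yeast shuttle vector: a Saccharomyces cerevisiae CEN6/ARS element, a URA3 auxotrophic marker with its own promoter (counterselectable with 5-FOA), an f1 origin, and pBluescript-derived remnants. These remnants include lacZα, lac promoter/operator and multiple cloning site fragments, along with flanking T7 and T3 promoters. The yeast elements would permit low-copy maintenance in S. cerevisiae, although the record does not say whether they are used for assembly.

The payload lies between the T7 and T3 promoters. The bsr coding sequence, which encodes the Bacillus cereus blasticidin S deaminase, was codon-optimized for C. neoformans and contains an intron. This explains why it is annotated as two fragments separated by a short gap. Downstream sits a Streptococcus pyogenes Cas9 guide RNA scaffold, so a target-specific spacer can be added to yield a single fragment that links the dominant selectable marker to an sgRNA expression unit. The promoters and terminators driving BSR and the sgRNA fall in unannotated regions and are not identified in the record, and no Cas9 gene is annotated. The plasmid belongs to a set of CRISPR/Cas9-compatible vectors offering several dominant selection methods for C. neoformans, with this one enabling selection on blasticidin S.
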