Addgene plasmid #241725: pBHM2680
Purpose: (Empty Backbone) Construction of fused marker-sgRNA inserts for Cryptococcus neoformans genome editing, contains BSR marker for selection on blasticidin S
Depositing lab: Hiten Madhani. Depositing organization: University of California, San Francisco (UCSF). Publication: CRISPR/Cas9-compatible plasmids enabling seven dominant genetic selection methods for the human fungal pathogen Cryptococcus neoformans. Boucher MJ, Madhani HD. Microbiol Spectr. 2025 Sep 25:e0193525. doi: 10.1128/spectrum.01935-25. PubMed 40996288.
Backbone
  Vector backbone: pBHM2616
  Backbone manufacturer: Hiten Madhani (Addgene Plasmid #234495)
  Modifications to backbone: Replaced HYG resistance cassette with BSR resistance cassette. The BSR coding sequence was codon-optimized for Cryptococcus neoformans and contains an intron.
  Vector type: Yeast Expression, CRISPR
  Selectable markers: Blasticidin
Growth in bacteria
  Bacterial resistance: Ampicillin, 100 μg/mL
  Growth temperature: 37°C
  Growth strain: DH5alpha
  Copy number: High Copy
Terms and licenses: Academic/Nonprofit Terms; Industry Terms: Not Available to Industry
How to cite: pBHM2680 was a gift from Hiten Madhani (Addgene plasmid # 241725 ; http://n2t.net/addgene:241725 ; RRID:Addgene_241725)
